Addgene plasmid #245716: pICSL47772-LC
Purpose: (Empty Backbone) Level 1 Position 5 FORWARD acceptor Low - copy (with pBR322 origin of replication) GGAG - GCTT
Depositing lab: Mark Youles. Depositing organization: Sainsbury Laboratory, Norwich.
Backbone
  Vector backbone: pICH47772
  Backbone size (bp): 5443
  Vector type: Synthetic Biology
  Selectable markers: Lac Z for blue/white negative selction with the addition of X-gal and ITPG
Growth in bacteria
  Bacterial resistance: Ampicillin, 100 μg/mL
  Growth temperature: 37°C
  Growth strain: DH5alpha
  Copy number: Low Copy
Gene/Insert
  Gene/Insert name: None
  Mutation: BsaI/BpiI sites removed by point-mutation
Terms and licenses: Academic/Nonprofit Terms; Industry Terms: Not Available to Industry
Depositor comments: Level 1 Acceptor for making low copy full transcriptional unit modules in Level 1 position 5 (FORWARD) used for GoldenGate assemblies using the MoClo overhang syntax. Plant Golden-gate Promoters, Terminators and Level0/Level1 cloning acceptors. Insert Size: 596, Species: Synthetic. 5' Cloning Site: BsaI (Destroyed), 3' Cloning Site: BsaI (Destroyed).
How to cite: pICSL47772-LC was a gift from Mark Youles (Addgene plasmid # 245716 ; http://n2t.net/addgene:245716 ; RRID:Addgene_245716)
