[The description below was written by a language model from this plasmid's Addgene catalogue record and pLannotate feature annotations shown in this document.]
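Description:
pICSL47772-LC is an empty Level 1 acceptor plasmid for Golden Gate assembly using the MoClo overhang syntax, derived from the pICH47772 backbone and intended for plant synthetic biology. It occupies Level 1 position 5 in the forward orientation and accepts parts through BsaI cloning with GGAG and GCTT overhangs. The BsaI sites are destroyed once Level 0 parts (promoter, coding sequence, terminator and so on) are assembled into a complete transcriptional unit. Internal BsaI and BpiI sites elsewhere in the plasmid have been removed by point mutation so that they do not interfere with Type IIS digestion.

The dropout cassette of roughly 600 bp is a synthetic lacZα unit with a CAP binding site, lac promoter, lac operator and a pUC-type multiple cloning site. It gives blue/white screening on X-gal and IPTG, so correctly assembled clones that have lost the cassette appear white. The feature table places this cassette between nopaline-type left and right T-DNA border repeats. It also shows the broad-host-range incP oriV with its trfA replication initiator, an arrangement typical of binary vectors that can be maintained in Agrobacterium as well as E. coli, although the record does not explicitly describe that use.

The "LC" variant is distinguished by a pBR322-type origin accompanied by the bom region and the rop gene, whose product holds copy number down. This low-copy format is offered for building transcriptional units, and the record does not state why low copy is preferred. Selection in bacteria is by ampicillin through β-lactamase under its native promoter. The sequenced record is 6,039 nt, consistent with the listed backbone plus the lacZ insert.
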