Features (pLannotate 1.2.2; 18 found; start..end, strand, type, name):
     41..83      +  CDS            lacI (fragment): lac repressor; lacI; The lac repressor binds to the lac operator to inhibit transcription in E. coli. This inhibition can be relieved by adding lactose or isopropyl-β-D-thiogalactopyranoside (IPTG).
     96..117     +  protein_bind   CAP binding site: CAP binding activates transcription in the presence of cAMP. E. coli catabolite activator protein
    132..162     +  promoter       lac promoter: promoter for the E. coli lac operon
    170..186     +  protein_bind   lac operator: The lac repressor binds to the lac operator to inhibit transcription in E. coli. This inhibition can be relieved by adding lactose or isopropyl-β-D-thiogalactopyranoside (IPTG). lac repressor encoded by lacI
    223..279     -  misc_feature   MCS: pUC18/19 multiple cloning site
    276..433     +  CDS            lacZα (fragment): LacZα fragment of β-galactosidase; lacZ fragment
    439..538     -  misc_feature   bom (fragment): basis of mobility region from pBR322
    671..695     +  misc_feature   RB T-DNA repeat: right border repeat from nopaline C58 T-DNA
    807..827     -  CDS            TetR (fragment): tetracycline resistance regulatory protein; tetR
    854..1999    -  CDS            trfA: TRFA_ECOLX - Experimental evidence at protein level: Swiss-Prot protein existence level 1. Also involved in plasmid copy number control, promoting intermolecular coupling of protein bound iterons at oriV, which inhibits replication initiation. From Escherichia coli.
   2465..3053    +  rep_origin     ori: high-copy-number ColE1/pMB1/pBR322/pUC origin of replication
   3239..3379    -  misc_feature   bom: basis of mobility region from pBR322
   3481..3672    -  CDS            rop: Rop protein, which maintains plasmids at low copy number; rop
   3689..4069    +  CDS            YPB1_ECOLX: Protein predicted: Swiss-Prot protein existence level 4. From Escherichia coli.
   4165..5025    -  CDS            AmpR: β-lactamase; bla; confers resistance to ampicillin, carbenicillin, and related antibiotics
   5026..5130    -  promoter       AmpR promoter: bla
   5217..5848    -  rep_origin     oriV: incP origin of replication
   5940..5964    +  misc_feature   LB T-DNA repeat: left border repeat from nopaline C58 T-DNA
>Addgene plasmid #245716 | pICSL47772-LC | addgene full sequence | sequence record 496045 | Addgene NGS Result
TCTGTGAAGACAACAGAGAATTCGCATGCGGAGTGAGACCGCAGCTGGCACGACAGGTTTCCCGACTGGA
AAGCGGGCAGTGAGCGCAACGCAATTAATGTGAGTTAGCTCACTCATTAGGCACCCCAGGCTTTACACTT
TATGCTTCCGGCTCGTATGTTGTGTGGAATTGTGAGCGGATAACAATTTCACACAGGAAACAGCTATGAC
CATGATTACGCCAAGCTTGCATGCCTGCAGGTCGACTCTAGAGGATCCCCGGGTACCGAGCTCGAATTCA
CTGGCCGTCGTTTTACAACGTCGTGACTGGGAAAACCCTGGCGTTACCCAACTTAATCGCCTTGCAGCAC
ATCCCCCTTTCGCCAGCTGGCGTAATAGCGAAGAGGCCCGCACCGATCGCCCTTCCCAACAGTTGCGCAG
CCTGAATGGCGAATGGCGCCTGATGCGGTATTTTCTCCTTACGCATCTGTGCGGTATTTCACACCGCATA
TGGTGCACTCTCAGTACAATCTGCTCTGATGCCGCATAGTTAAGCCAGCCCCGACACCCGCCAACACCCG
CTGACGCGCCCTGACGGGCTTGTCTGCTCCCGGCATCCGCTTACAGACAAGCTGTGACGGTCTCACGCTT
GTGTTGTCTTCTGCACGAAGTGGTTTAAACTATCAGTGTTTGACAGGATATATTGGCGGGTAAACCTAAG
AGAAAAGAGCGTTTATTAGAATAATCGGATATTTAAAAGGGCGTGAAAAGGTTTATCCGTTCGTCCATTT
GTATGTGCATGCCAACCACAGGGTTCCCCAGATCAGGCGCTGGCTGCTGAACCCCCAGCCGGAACTGACC
CCACAAGGCCCTAGCGTTTGCAATGCACCAGGTCATCATTGACCCAGGCGTGTTCCACCAGGCCGCTGCC
TCGCAACTCTTCGCAGGCTTCGCCGACCTGCTCGCGCCACTTCTTCACGCGGGTGGAATCCGATCCGCAC
ATGAGGCGGAAGGTTTCCAGCTTGAGCGGGTACGGCTCCCGGTGCGAGCTGAAATAGTCGAACATCCGTC
GGGCCGTCGGCGACAGCTTGCGGTACTTCTCCCATATGAATTTCGTGTAGTGGTCGCCAGCAAACAGCAC
GACGATTTCCTCGTCGATCAGGACCTGGCAACGGGACGTTTTCTTGCCACGGTCCAGGACGCGGAAGCGG
TGCAGCAGCGACACCGATTCCAGGTGCCCAACGCGGTCGGACGTGAAGCCCATCGCCGTCGCCTGTAGGC
GCGACAGGCATTCCTCGGCCTTCGTGTAATACCGGCCATTGATCGACCAGCCCAGGTCCTGGCAAAGCTC
GTAGAACGTGAAGGTGATCGGCTCGCCGATAGGGGTGCGCTTCGCGTACTCCAACACCTGCTGCCACACC
AGTTCGTCATCGTCGGCCCGCAGCTCGACGCCGGTGTAGGTGATCTTCACGTCCTTGTTGACGTGGAAAA
TGACCTTGTTTTGCAGCGCCTCGCGCGGGATTTTCTTGTTGCGCGTGGTGAACAGGGCAGAGCGGGCCGT
GTCGTTTGGCATCGCTCGCATCGTGTCCGGCCACGGCGCAATATCGAACAAGGAAAGCTGCATTTCCTTG
ATCTGCTGCTTCGTGTGTTTCAGCAACGCGGCCTGCTTGGCCTCGCTGACCTGTTTTGCCAGGTCCTCGC
CGGCGGTTTTTCGCTTCTTGGTCGTCATAGTTCCTCGCGTGTCGATGGTCATCGACTTCGCCAAACCTGC
CGCCTCCTGTTCAAGACGACGCGAACGCTCCACGGCGGCCGATGGCGCGGGCAGGGCAGGGGGAGCCAGT
TGCACGCTGTCGCGCTCGATCTTGGCCGTAGCTTGCTGGACCATCGAGCCGACGGACTGGAAGGTTTCGC
GGGGCGCACGCATGACGGTGCGGCTTGCGATGGTTTCGGCATCCTCGGCGGAAAACCCCGCGTCGATCAG
TTCTTGCCTGTATGCCTTCCGGTCAAACGTCCGATTCATTCACCCTCCTTGCGGGATTGCCCCGACTCAC
GCCGGGGCAATGTGCCCTTATTCCTGATTTGACCCGCCTGGTGCCTTGGTGTCCAGATAATCCACCTTAT
CGGCAATGAAGTCGGTCCCGTAGACCGTCTGGCCGTCCTTCTCGTACTTGGTATTCCGAATCTTGCCCTG
CACGAATACCAGCGACCCCTTGCCCAAATACTTGCCGTGGGCCTCGGCCTGAGAGCCAAAACACTTGATG
CGGAAGAAGTCGGTGCGCTCCTGCTTGTCGCCGGCATCGTTGCGCCACATCTAAGATCCAGACCAAGTTT
ACTCATATATACTTTAGATTGATTTAAAACTTCATTTTTAATTTAAAAGGATCTAGGTGAAGATCCTTTT
TGATAATCTCATGACCAAAATCCCTTAACGTGAGTTTTCGTTCCACTGAGCGTCAGACCCCGTAGAAAAG
ATCAAAGGATCTTCTTGAGATCCTTTTTTTCTGCGCGTAATCTGCTGCTTGCAAACAAAAAAACCACCGC
TACCAGCGGTGGTTTGTTTGCCGGATCAAGAGCTACCAACTCTTTTTCCGAAGGTAACTGGCTTCAGCAG
AGCGCAGATACCAAATACTGTCCTTCTAGTGTAGCCGTAGTTAGGCCACCACTTCAAGAACTCTGTAGCA
CCGCCTACATACCTCGCTCTGCTAATCCTGTTACCAGTGGCTGCTGCCAGTGGCGATAAGTCGTGTCTTA
CCGGGTTGGACTCAAGACGATAGTTACCGGATAAGGCGCAGCGGTCGGGCTGAACGGGGGGTTCGTGCAC
ACAGCCCAGCTTGGAGCGAACGACCTACACCGAACTGAGATACCTACAGCGTGAGCTATGAGAAAGCGCC
ACGCTTCCCGAAGGGAGAAAGGCGGACAGGTATCCGGTAAGCGGCAGGGTCGGAACAGGAGAGCGCACGA
GGGAGCTTCCAGGGGGAAACGCCTGGTATCTTTATAGTCCTGTCGGGTTTCGCCACCTCTGACTTGAGCG
TCGATTTTTGTGATGCTCGTCAGGGGGGCGGAGCCTATGGAAAAACGCCAGCAACGCGGCCTTTTTACGG
TTCCTGGCCTTTTGCTGGCCTTTTGCTCACATGTTCTTTCCTGCGTTATCCCCTGATTCTGTGGATAACC
GTATTACCGCCTTTGAGTGAGCTGATACCGCTCGCCGCAGCCGAACGACCGAGCGCAGCGAGTCAGTGAG
CGAGGAAGCGGAAGAGCGCCTGATGCGGTATTTTCTCCTTACGCATCTGTGCGGTATTTCACACCGCATA
TGGTGCACTCTCAGTACAATCTGCTCTGATGCCGCATAGTTAAGCCAGTATACACTCCGCTATCGCTACG
TGACTGGGTCATGGCTGCGCCCCGACACCCGCCAACACCCGCTGACGCGCCCTGACGGGCTTGTCTGCTC
CCGGCATCCGCTTACAGACAAGCTGTGACCGACTCCGGGAGCTGCATGTGTCAGAGGTTTTCACCGTCAT
CACCGAAACGCGCGAGGCAGCTGCGGTAAAGCTCATCAGCGTGGTCGTGAAGCGATTCACAGATGTCTGC
CTGTTCATCCGCGTCCAGCTCGTTGAGTTTCTCCAGAAGCGTTAATGTCTGGCTTCTGATAAAGCGGGCC
ATGTTAAGGGCGGTTTTTTCCTGTTTGGTCACTGATGCCTCCGTGTAAGGGGGATTTCTGTTCATGGGGG
TAATGATACCGATGAAACGAGAGAGGATGCTCACGATACGGGTTACTGATGATGAACATGCCCGGTTACT
GGAACGTTGTGAGGGTAAACAACTGGCGGTATGGATGCGGCGGGACCAGAGAAAAATCACTCAGGGTCAA
TGCCAGCGCTTCGTTAATACAGATGTAGGTGTTCCACAGGGTAGCCAGCAGCATCCTGCGATGCAGATCC
GGAACATAATGGTGCAGGGCGCTGACTTCCGCGTTTCCAGACTTTACGAAACACGGAAACCCAAGACCAT
TCATGTTGTTGCTCAGGTCGCAGACGTTTTGCAGCAGCAGTCGCTTCACGTTCGCTCGCGTATCGGTGAT
TCATTCTGCTAACCAGTAAGGCAACCCCGCCAGCCTAGCCGGGTCCTCAACGACAGGAGCACGATCATGC
GCACCCGTGGCCAGGACCCAACGCTGCCCGAGCCTTACCAATGCTTAATCAGTGAGGCACCTATCTCAGC
GATCTGTCTATTTCGTTCATCCATAGTTGCCTGACTCCCCGTCGTGTAGATAACTACGATACGGGAGGGC
TTACCATCTGGCCCCAGTGCTGCAATGATACCGCGAGAACCACGCTCACCGGCTCCAGATTTATCAGCAA
TAAACCAGCCAGCCGGAAGGGCCGAGCGCAGAAGTGGTCCTGCAACTTTATCCGCCTCCATCCAGTCTAT
TAATTGTTGCCGGGAAGCTAGAGTAAGTAGTTCGCCAGTTAATAGTTTGCGCAACGTTGTTGCCATTGCT
ACAGGCATCGTGGTGTCACGCTCGTCGTTTGGTATGGCTTCATTCAGCTCCGGTTCCCAACGATCAAGGC
GAGTTACATGATCCCCCATGTTGTGCAAAAAAGCGGTTAGCTCCTTCGGTCCTCCGATCGTTGTCAGAAG
TAAGTTGGCCGCAGTGTTATCACTCATGGTTATGGCAGCACTGCATAATTCTCTTACTGTCATGCCATCC
GTAAGATGCTTTTCTGTGACTGGTGAGTACTCAACCAAGTCATTCTGAGAATAGTGTATGCGGCGACCGA
GTTGCTCTTGCCCGGCGTCAATACGGGATAATACCGCGCCACATAGCAGAACTTTAAAAGTGCTCATCAT
TGGAAAACGTTCTTCGGGGCGAAAACTCTCAAGGATCTTACCGCTGTTGAGATCCAGTTCGATGTAACCC
ACTCGTGCACCCAACTGATCTTCAGCATCTTTTACTTTCACCAGCGTTTCTGGGTGAGCAAAAACAGGAA
GGCAAAATGCCGCAAAAAAGGGAATAAGGGCGACACGGAAATGTTGAATACTCATACTCTTCCTTTTTCA
ATATTATTGAAGCATTTATCAAGGTTATTGTCTCATGAGCGGATACATATTTGAATGTATTTAGAAAAAT
AAACAAATAGGGGTTCCGCGCACGAATTGGCCAGCGCTGCCATTTTTGGGGTGAGGCCGTTCGCGGCCGA
GGGGCGCAGCCCCTGGGGGGATGGGAGGCCCGCGTTAGCGGGCCGGGAGGGTTCGAGAAGGGGGGGCACC
CCCCTTCGGCGTGCGCGGTCACGCGCACAGGGCGCAGCCCTGGTTAAAAACAAGGTTTATAAATATTGGT
TTAAAAGCAGGTTAAAAGACAGGTTAGCGGTGGCCGAAAAACGGGCGGAAACCCTTGCAAATGCTGGATT
TTCTGCCTGTGGACAGCCCCTCAAATGTCAATAGGTGCGCCCCTCATCTGTCAGCACTCTGCCCCTCAAG
TGTCAAGGATCGCGCCCCTCATCTGTCAGTAGTCGCGCCCCTCAAGTGTCAATACCGCAGGGCACTTATC
CCCAGGCTTGTCCACATCATCTGTGGGAAACTCGCGTAAAATCAGGCGTTTTCGCCGATTTGCGAGGCTG
GCCAGCTCCACGTCGCCGGCCGAAATCGAGCCTGCCCCTCATCTGTCAACGCCGCGCCGGGTGAGTCGGC
CCCTCAAGTGTCAACGTCCGCCCCTCATCTGTCAGTGAGGGCCAAGTTTTCCGCGAGGTATCCACAACGC
CGGCGGCCGCGGTGTCTCGCACACGGCTTCGACGGCGTTTCTGGCGCGTTTGCAGGGCCATAGACGGCCG
CCAGCCCAGCGGCGAGGGCAACCAGCCCGGTGAGCGTCGCAAAGGAGATCCTGATCTGACTGATGGGCTG
CCTGTATCGAGTGGTGATTTTGTGCCGAGCTGCCGGTCGGGGAGCTGTTGGCTGGCTGGTGGCAGGATAT
ATTGTGGTGTAAACAAATTGACGCTTAGACAACTTAATAACACATTGCGGACGTTTTTAATGTACTGGGG
TGGATGCAGTGGGCCCCAC
